>Addgene plasmid #154989 | pcDNA-GFP-EBA175-Flag(P1424L) | addgene full sequence | sequence record 309965 | Addgene NGS Result
GACGGATCGGGAGATCTCCCGATCCCCTATGGTGCACTCTCAGTACAATCTGCTCTGATGCCGCATAGTT
AAGCCAGTATCTGCTCCCTGCTTGTGTGTTGGAGGTCGCTGAGTAGTGCGCGAGCAAAATTTAAGCTACA
ACAAGGCAAGGCTTGACCGACAATTGCATGAAGAATCTGCTTAGGGTTAGGCGTTTTGCGCTGCTTCGCG
ATGTACGGGCCAGATATACGCGTTGACATTGATTATTGACTAGTTATTAATAGTAATCAATTACGGGGTC
ATTAGTTCATAGCCCATATATGGAGTTCCGCGTTACATAACTTACGGTAAATGGCCCGCCTGGCTGACCG
CCCAACGACCCCCGCCCATTGACGTCAATAATGACGTATGTTCCCATAGTAACGCCAATAGGGACTTTCC
ATTGACGTCAATGGGTGGAGTATTTACGGTAAACTGCCCACTTGGCAGTACATCAAGTGTATCATATGCC
AAGTACGCCCCCTATTGACGTCAATGACGGTAAATGGCCCGCCTGGCATTATGCCCAGTACATGACCTTA
TGGGACTTTCCTACTTGGCAGTACATCTACGTATTAGTCATCGCTATTACCATGGTGATGCGGTTTTGGC
AGTACATCAATGGGCGTGGATAGCGGTTTGACTCACGGGGATTTCCAAGTCTCCACCCCATTGACGTCAA
TGGGAGTTTGTTTTGGCACCAAAATCAACGGGACTTTCCAAAATGTCGTAACAACTCCGCCCCATTGACG
CAAATGGGCGGTAGGCGTGTACGGTGGGAGGTCTATATAAGCAGAGCTCTCTGGCTAACTAGAGAACCCA
CTGCTTACTGGCTTATCGAAATTAATACGACTCACTATAGGGAGACCCAAGCTGGCTAGCGTTTAAACTT
AAGCTTACCATGGTCCCCTCGGCTGGACAGCTCGCCCTGTTCGCTCTGGGTATTGTGTTGGCTGCGTGCC
AGGCCTTGGAGAACAGCACGTCCCCGCTGCGTACGATGGTGAGCAAGGGCGAGGAGCTGTTCACCGGGGT
GGTGCCCATCCTGGTCGAGCTGGACGGCGACGTAAACGGCCACAAGTTCAGCGTGTCCGGCGAGGGCGAG
GGCGATGCCACCTACGGCAAGCTGACCCTGAAGTTCATCTGCACCACCGGCAAGCTGCCCGTGCCCTGGC
CCACCCTCGTGACCACCCTGACCTACGGCGTGCAGTGCTTCAGCCGCTACCCCGACCACATGAAGCAGCA
CGACTTCTTCAAGTCCGCCATGCCCGAAGGCTACGTCCAGGAGCGCACCATCTTCTTCAAGGACGACGGC
AACTACAAGACCCGCGCCGAGGTGAAGTTCGAGGGCGACACCCTGGTGAACCGCATCGAGCTGAAGGGCA
TCGACTTCAAGGAGGACGGCAACATCCTGGGGCACAAGCTGGAGTACAACTACAACAGCCACAACGTCTA
TATCATGGCCGACAAGCAGAAGAACGGCATCAAGGTGAACTTCAAGATCCGCCACAACATCGAGGACGGC
AGCGTGCAGCTCGCCGACCACTACCAGCAGAACACCCCCATCGGCGACGGCCCCGTGCTGCTGCCCGACA
ACCACTACCTGAGCACCCAGTCCGCCCTGAGCAAAGACCCCAACGAGAAGCGCGATCACATGGTCCTGCT
GGAGTTCGTGACCGCCGCCGGGATCACTCTCGGCATGGACGAGCTGTACAAGTCCGGCCGGACTCAGGGA
GCAGAATTCTCAGGATCCCATAGCCATCATGGTAATCGTCAGGATCGTGGTGGTAATAGCGGTAATGTGC
TGAATATGCGCAGCAACAATAACAACTTCAACAATATCCCGAGCCGCTATAATCTGTATGATAAGAAACT
GGATCTGGATCTGTATGAAAATCGCAATGATAGCACCACCAAAGAACTGATTAAAAAACTGGCCGAGATC
AATAAGTGCGAAAATGAAATTAGCGTGAAATATTGCGATCACATGATTCATGAAGAAATTCCGCTGAAAA
CCTGCACCAAAGAAAAGACCCGTAATCTGTGTTGTGCAGTGAGCGATTATTGCATGAGCTATTTTACCTA
TGATAGCGAAGAATATTACAACTGCACCAAACGCGAATTTGATGATCCGAGCTATACCTGCTTTCGTAAA
GAGGCATTTAGCAGCATGCTGTATTATGCCGGTGCCGGTGTTCTGTTCATCATTCTGGTGATTCTGGGTG
CAAGCCAGGCAAAATATCAGCGCCTGGAGAAAATCAACAAGAACAAGATTGAGAAAAACGTGAATGATTA
CAAGGACGATGACGATAAGTAGGCGGCCGCATAATCTAGAGGGCCCGTTTAAACCCGCTGATCAGCCTCG
ACTGTGCCTTCTAGTTGCCAGCCATCTGTTGTTTGCCCCTCCCCCGTGCCTTCCTTGACCCTGGAAGGTG
CCACTCCCACTGTCCTTTCCTAATAAAATGAGGAAATTGCATCGCATTGTCTGAGTAGGTGTCATTCTAT
TCTGGGGGGTGGGGTGGGGCAGGACAGCAAGGGGGAGGATTGGGAAGACAATAGCAGGCATGCTGGGGAT
GCGGTGGGCTCTATGGCTTCTGAGGCGGAAAGAACCAGCTGGGGCTCTAGGGGGTATCCCC
[124 nt withheld, positions 2652-2775]
C
[91 nt withheld, positions 2777-2867]
A
[49 nt withheld, positions 2869-2917]
CCTTTGACGTTGGAGTCCACGTTCTTT
[37 nt withheld, positions 2945-2981]
ACCCTATCTCGGTCTATTCTTTTGATTTATAAGGGATTTTGCCGATTTCGGCCTATTGGTTAAAAAATGA
GCTGATTTAACAAAAATTTAACGCGAATTAATTCTGTGGAATGTGTGTCAGTTAGGGTGTGGAAAGTCCC
CAGGCTCCCCAGCAGGCAGAAGTATGCAAAGCATGCATCTCAATTAGTCAGCAACCAGGTGTGGAAAGTC
CCCAGGCTCCCCAGCAGGCAGAAGTATGCAAAGCATGCATCTCAATTAGTCAGCAACCATAGTCCCGCCC
CTAACTCCGCCCATCCCGCCCCTAACTCCGCCCAGTTCCGCCCATTCTCCGCCCCATGGCTGACTAATTT
TTTTTATTTATGCAGAGGCCGAGGCCGCCTCTGCCTCTGAGCTATTCCAGAAGTAGTGAGGAGGCTTTTT
TGGAGGCCTAGGCTTTTGCAAAAAGCTCCCGGGAGCTTGTATATCCATTTTCGGATCTGATCAAGAGACA
GGATGAGGATCGTTTCGCATGATTGAACAAGATGGATTGCACGCAGGTTCTCCGGCCGCTTGGGTGGAGA
GGCTATTCGGCTATGACTGGGCACAACAGACAATCGGCTGCTCTGATGCCGCCGTGTTCCGGCTGTCAGC
GCAGGGGCGCCCGGTTCTTTTTGTCAAGACCGACCTGTCCGGTGCCCTGAATGAACTGCAGGACGAGGCA
GCGCGGCTATCGTGGCTGGCCACGACGGGCGTTCCTTGCGCAGCTGTGCTCGACGTTGTCACTGAAGCGG
GAAGGGACTGGCTGCTATTGGGCGAAGTGCCGGGGCAGGATCTCCTGTCATCTCACCTTGCTCCTGCCGA
GAAAGTATCCATCATGGCTGATGCAATGCGGCGGCTGCATACGCTTGATCCGGCTACCTGCCCATTCGAC
CACCAAGCGAAACATCGCATCGAGCGAGCACGTACTCGGATGGAAGCCGGTCTTGTCGATCAGGATGATC
TGGACGAAGAGCATCAGGGGCTCGCGCCAGCCGAACTGTTCGCCAGGCTCAAGGCGCGCATGCCCGACGG
CGAGGATCTCGTCGTGACCCATGGCGATGCCTGCTTGCCGAATATCATGGTGGAAAATGGCCGCTTTTCT
GGATTCATCGACTGTGGCCGGCTGGGTGTGGCGGACCGCTATCAGGACATAGCGTTGGCTACCCGTGATA
TTGCTGAAGAGCTTGGCGGCGAATGGGCTGACCGCTTCCTCGTGCTTTACGGTATCGCCGCTCCCGATTC
GCAGCGCATCGCCTTCTATCGCCTTCTTGACGAGTTCTTCTGAGCGGGACTCTGGGGTTCGAAATGACCG
ACCAAGCGACGCCCAACCTGCCATCACGAGATTTCGATTCCACCGCCGCCTTCTATGAAAGGTTGGGCTT
CGGAATCGTTTTCCGGGACGCCGGCTGGATGATCCTCCAGCGCGGGGATCTCATGCTGGAGTTCTTCGCC
CACCCCAACTTGTTTATTGCAGCTTATAATGGTTACAAATAAAGCAATAGCATCACAAATTTCACAAATA
AAGCATTTTTTTCACTGCATTCTAGTTGTGGTTTGTCCAAACTCATCAATGTATCTTATCATGTCTGTAT
ACCGTCGACCTCTAGCTAGAGCTTGGCGTAATCATGGTCATAGCTGTTTCCTGTGTGAAATTGTTATCCG
CTCACAATTCCACACAACATACGAGCCGGAAGCATAAAGTGTAAAGCCTGGGGTGCCTAATGAGTGAGCT
AACTCACATTAATTGCGTTGCGCTCACTGCCCGCTTTCCAGTCGGGAAACCTGTCGTGCCAGCTGCATTA
ATGAATCGGCCAACGCGCGGGGAGAGGCGGTTTGCGTATTGGGCGCTCTTCCGCTTCCTCGCTCACTGAC
TCGCTGCGCTCGGTCGTTCGGCTGCGGCGAGCGGTATCAGCTCACTCAAAGGCGGTAATACGGTTATCCA
CAGAATCAGGGGATAACGCAGGAAAGAACATGTGAGCAAAAGGCCAGCAAAAGGCCAGGAACCGTAAAAA
GGCCGCGTTGCTGGCGTTTTTCCATAGGCTCCGCCCCCCTGACGAGCATCACAAAAATCGACGCTCAAGT
CAGAGGTGGCGAAACCCGACAGGACTATAAAGATACCAGGCGTTTCCCCCTGGAAGCTCCCTCGTGCGCT
CTCCTGTTCCGACCCTGCCGCTTACCGGATACCTGTCCGCCTTTCTCCCTTCGGGAAGCGTGGCGCTTTC
TCATAGCTCACGCTGTAGGTATCTCAGTTCGGTGTAGGTCGTTCGCTCCAAGCTGGGCTGTGTGCACGAA
CCCCCCGTTCAGCCCGACCGCTGCGCCTTATCCGGTAACTATCGTCTTGAGTCCAACCCGGTAAGACACG
ACTTATCGCCACTGGCAGCAGCCACTGGTAACAGGATTAGCAGAGCGAGGTATGTAGGCGGTGCTACAGA
GTTCTTGAAGTGGTGGCCTAACTACGGCTACACTAGAAGAACAGTATTTGGTATCTGCGCTCTGCTGAAG
CCAGTTACCTTCGGAAAAAGAGTTGGTAGCTCTTGATCCGGCAAACAAACCACCGCTGGTAGCGGTGGTT
TTTTTGTTTGCAAGCAGCAGATTACGCGCAGAAAAAAAGGATCTCAAGAAGATCCTTTGATCTTTTCTAC
GGGGTCTGACGCTCAGTGGAACGAAAACTCACGTTAAGGGATTTTGGTCATGAGATTATCAAAAAGGATC
TTCACCTAGATCCTTTTAAATTAAAAATGAAGTTTTAAATCAATCTAAAGTATATATGAGTAAACTTGGT
CTGACAGTTACCAATGCTTAATCAGTGAGGCACCTATCTCAGCGATCTGTCTATTTCGTTCATCCATAGT
TGCCTGACTCCCCGTCGTGTAGATAACTACGATACGGGAGGGCTTACCATCTGGCCCCAGTGCTGCAATG
ATACCGCGAGACCCACGCTCACCGGCTCCAGATTTATCAGCAATAAACCAGCCAGCCGGAAGGGCCGAGC
GCAGAAGTGGTCCTGCAACTTTATCCGCCTCCATCCAGTCTATTAATTGTTGCCGGGAAGCTAGAGTAAG
TAGTTCGCCAGTTAATAGTTTGCGCAACGTTGTTGCCATTGCTACAGGCATCGTGGTGTCACGCTCGTCG
TTTGGTATGGCTTCATTCAGCTCCGGTTCCCAACGATCAAGGCGAGTTACATGATCCCCCATGTTGTGCA
AAAAAGCGGTTAGCTCCTTCGGTCCTCCGATCGTTGTCAGAAGTAAGTTGGCCGCAGTGTTATCACTCAT
GGTTATGGCAGCACTGCATAATTCTCTTACTGTCATGCCATCCGTAAGATGCTTTTCTGTGACTGGTGAG
TACTCAACCAAGTCATTCTGAGAATAGTGTATGCGGCGACCGAGTTGCTCTTGCCCGGCGTCAATACGGG
ATAATACCGCGCCACATAGCAGAACTTTAAAAGTGCTCATCATTGGAAAACGTTCTTCGGGGCGAAAACT
CTCAAGGATCTTACCGCTGTTGAGATCCAGTTCGATGTAACCCACTCGTGCACCCAACTGATCTTCAGCA
TCTTTTACTTTCACCAGCGTTTCTGGGTGAGCAAAAACAGGAAGGCAAAATGCCGCAAAAAAGGGAATAA
GGGCGACACGGAAATGTTGAATACTCATACTCTTCCTTTTTCAATATTATTGAAGCATTTATCAGGGTTA
TTGTCTCATGAGCGGATACATATTTGAATGTATTTAGAAAAATAAACAAATAGGGGTTCCGCGCACATTT
CCCCGAAAAGTGCCACCTGACGTC
Features (pLannotate 1.2.2; 22 found; start..end, strand, type, name):
     28..80      -  misc_feature   bom (fragment): basis of mobility region from pBR322
    235..614     +  enhancer       CMV enhancer: human cytomegalovirus immediate early enhancer
    615..818     +  promoter       CMV promoter: human cytomegalovirus (CMV) immediate early promoter
    814..847     +  LTR            5' LTR (truncated) (fragment): truncated 5' long terminal repeat (LTR) from HIV-1
    863..881     +  promoter       T7 promoter: promoter for bacteriophage T7 RNA polymerase
    920..1009    +  CDS            TGFA (fragment): TGFA_HUMAN - Experimental evidence at protein level: Swiss-Prot protein existence level 1. TGF alpha is a mitogenic polypeptide that is able to bind to the EGF receptor/EGFR and to act synergistically with TGF beta to promote anchorage-independent cell proliferation in soft agar. From Homo sapiens (Human).
   1016..1732    +  CDS            EGFP: EGFP is a basic (constitutively fluorescent) green fluorescent protein published in 1996, derived from Aequorea victoria. It is reported to be a rapidly-maturing weak dimer with moderate acid sensitivity.
   1715..2194    +  CDS            EBA1_PLAFC (fragment): Experimental evidence at protein level: Swiss-Prot protein existence level 1. Binds to host erythrocytes; may act as bridge between erythrocytes and merozoites. From Plasmodium falciparum (isolate Camp / Malaysia).
   2382..2606    +  polyA_signal   bGH poly(A) signal: bovine growth hormone polyadenylation signal
   2610..2631    +  promoter       SV40 promoter (fragment): SV40 enhancer and early promoter
   2652..3080    +  rep_origin     f1 ori (sequence partly withheld): f1 bacteriophage origin of replication; arrow indicates direction of (+) strand synthesis
   3094..3423    +  promoter       SV40 promoter: SV40 enhancer and early promoter
   3490..4281    +  CDS            neo: KKA2_KLEPN - Also known as kan, nptII. Experimental evidence at protein level: Swiss-Prot protein existence level 1. Resistance to kanamycin, neomycin, paromomycin, ribostamycin, butirosin and gentamicin B. From Klebsiella pneumoniae.
   4305..4463    +  CDS            ble (fragment): BLE_KLEPN - Experimental evidence at protein level: Swiss-Prot protein existence level 1. Binding protein with a strong affinity to the bleomycin family of antibiotics. Binds to CL990; an antimitotic-antibiotic compound. From Klebsiella pneumoniae.
   4458..4579    +  polyA_signal   SV40 poly(A) signal: SV40 polyadenylation signal
   4652..4668    -  protein_bind   lac operator: The lac repressor binds to the lac operator to inhibit transcription in E. coli. This inhibition can be relieved by adding lactose or isopropyl-β-D-thiogalactopyranoside (IPTG). lac repressor encoded by lacI
   4676..4706    -  promoter       lac promoter: promoter for the E. coli lac operon
   4721..4742    -  protein_bind   CAP binding site: CAP binding activates transcription in the presence of cAMP. E. coli catabolite activator protein
   4755..4847    -  CDS            lacI (fragment): lac repressor; lacI; The lac repressor binds to the lac operator to inhibit transcription in E. coli. This inhibition can be relieved by adding lactose or isopropyl-β-D-thiogalactopyranoside (IPTG).
   5030..5618    -  rep_origin     ori: high-copy-number ColE1/pMB1/pBR322/pUC origin of replication
   5789..6649    -  CDS            AmpR: β-lactamase; bla; confers resistance to ampicillin, carbenicillin, and related antibiotics
   6650..6754    -  promoter       AmpR promoter: bla
