[The description below was written by a language model from this plasmid's Addgene catalogue record and pLannotate feature annotations shown in this document.]
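Description:
pcDNA-GFP-EBA175-Flag(P1424L) is a mammalian expression plasmid built on the pcDNA3.1 backbone. It is propagated in E. coli through a high-copy ColE1/pUC-type origin with ampicillin selection (AmpR under its own bla promoter). It also carries an f1 phage origin and an SV40 promoter-driven neomycin phosphotransferase cassette with an SV40 polyadenylation signal, which would allow G418 selection of transfected mammalian cells. The catalogue lists a total size of about 6.0 kb, whereas the sequenced record behind the feature table is 6,785 nt. The catalogue figure probably omits the GFP and signal peptide portion, but the record does not explain the difference.

The expression cassette is driven by the CMV immediate-early enhancer and promoter, with a T7 promoter just upstream of the coding region, and ends at the bovine growth hormone polyadenylation signal. The open reading frame begins with the signal peptide of human TGF-alpha (residues 1 to 32), which directs the fusion into the secretory pathway. This is followed by EGFP and then a synthetic fragment of Plasmodium falciparum EBA175, an erythrocyte-binding merozoite protein, covering residues 1284 to 1462 and carrying the P1424L substitution. A C-terminal Flag tag is recorded in the catalogue, although the feature table does not annotate it separately. The insert was cloned between BamHI and NotI sites, both of which are retained.

The two tags allow the N- and C-terminal parts of the fusion to be detected independently. The associated publication concerns parasite-selective rhomboid protease inhibitors in malaria, so the construct was probably used as a variant EBA175 substrate in cell-based cleavage assays. The record does not state the specific effect of the P1424L change.
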