Addgene plasmid #154989: pcDNA-GFP-EBA175-Flag(P1424L)
Purpose: Expresses N-terminally GFP-tagged and C-terminally Flag-tagged EBA175 P1424L variant (residues 1284-1462) from pcDNA3.1
Depositing lab: Sinisa Urban. Depositing organization: Johns Hopkins University and School of Medicine. Publication: Designed Parasite-Selective Rhomboid Inhibitors Block Invasion and Clear Blood-Stage Malaria. Gandhi S, Baker RP, Cho S, Stanchev S, Strisovsky K, Urban S. Cell Chem Biol. 2020 Aug 31. pii: S2451-9456(20)30333-0. doi: 10.1016/j.chembiol.2020.08.011. PubMed 32888502.
Backbone
  Vector backbone: pcDNA3.1
  Backbone manufacturer: Invitrogen
  Backbone size w/o insert (bp): 5500
  Total vector size (bp): 6040
  Vector type: Mammalian Expression
Growth in bacteria
  Bacterial resistance: Ampicillin, 100 μg/mL
  Growth temperature: 37°C
  Growth strain: DH5alpha
  Copy number: High Copy
Gene/Insert
  Gene/Insert name: PfEBA175
  Species: Synthetic
  Insert size (bp): 537
  Mutation: P1424L; insert codes for EBA175 residues 1284 to 1462
  Promoter: CMV
  Tag / fusion protein: signal peptide (residues 1 to 32) from TGF alpha (N terminal on insert); GFP (N terminal on insert); Flag (C terminal on insert)
  Cloning method: Restriction Enzyme; 5′ cloning site BamHI (not destroyed); 3′ cloning site NotI (not destroyed)
  Sequencing primers: 5′ T7 forward; 3′ BGH reverse
Terms and licenses: Academic/Nonprofit Terms; Industry Terms: Not Available to Industry
How to cite: pcDNA-GFP-EBA175-Flag(P1424L) was a gift from Sinisa Urban (Addgene plasmid # 154989 ; http://n2t.net/addgene:154989 ; RRID:Addgene_154989)
